Addgene plasmid #103591: LSB-hsa-miR-509-5p
Purpose: Used to sense miRNA activity using fluorescence based tools. hsa-miR-509-5p target in 3' UTR of of mKate. miRNA activity can be measured by the repression of mKate2 relative to EBFP2 fluorescent proteins . Plasmid is inherently unstable; please see Depositor Comments
Depositing lab: Ron Weiss. Depositing organization: Massachusetts Institute of Technology. Publication: A mixed antagonistic/synergistic miRNA repression model enables accurate predictions of multi-input miRNA sensor activity. Gam JJ, Babb J, Weiss R. Nat Commun. 2018 Jun 22;9(1):2430. doi: 10.1038/s41467-018-04575-0. PubMed 29934631.
Backbone
  Vector backbone: Low Sensor Backbone (LSB)
  Vector type: Mammalian Expression, Synthetic Biology
Growth in bacteria
  Bacterial resistance: Ampicillin and Kanamycin, 100 & 50 μg/mL
  Growth temperature: 30°C
  Growth strain: NEB Stable
  Copy number: High Copy
Gene/Insert
  Gene/Insert name: hsa-miR-509-5p target
  Species: H. sapiens (human)
  Promoter: EF-1a
  Cloning method: Gibson Cloning
Terms and licenses: Academic/Nonprofit Terms; Industry Terms: Not Available to Industry
Depositor comments: Please note that this plasmid is inherently unstable due to a repeating poly A element. We recommend performing a diagnostic digest on multiple colonies upon receipt. The depositors would like to note the presence of several discrepancies between the depositor sequence and physical plasmid sequence. In particular, the sequences upstream and downstream of the puromycin coding region have 10 bp insertions which do not affect the ability to perform puromycin selection. The sequences for those regions within the physical plasmids are as follows: Upstream of Puro: GAATTCGACCGCCTGTCTCAAGGTGCCACC; Downstream of Puro: GCTTTGAGACTACGCGTGAATTCACTCCTC. Please contact if you are interested in this plasmid prior to placing an order.
How to cite: LSB-hsa-miR-509-5p was a gift from Ron Weiss (Addgene plasmid # 103591 ; http://n2t.net/addgene:103591 ; RRID:Addgene_103591)
