[The description below was written by a language model from this plasmid's Addgene catalogue record and pLannotate feature annotations shown in this document.]
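Description:
LSB-hsa-miR-509-5p is an 11 kb mammalian expression plasmid built on the Low Sensor Backbone (LSB) and designed as a two-colour fluorescent sensor of microRNA activity. It is propagated in E. coli from a high-copy ColE1/pUC-type origin and carries both a β-lactamase gene (ampicillin) and an aph(3')-Ia gene (kanamycin), matching the dual bacterial selection listed in the record. A puromycin N-acetyltransferase coding sequence followed by a rabbit β-globin poly(A) signal is also present for selection in mammalian cells, although no dedicated mammalian promoter for it appears in the feature table.

The payload consists of two parallel transcription units with the same architecture: a human EF-1α core promoter with its intron A, a fluorescent protein coding sequence flanked by Gateway attB1/attB2 scars (with attB4 upstream of the promoter), and a β-globin 3' region with poly(A) signal. The first unit expresses the red protein mKate2, and according to the record the hsa-miR-509-5p target sequence sits in its 3' UTR. The target is not separately annotated, but there is an unannotated gap between attB2 and the β-globin sequence in this unit that is absent from the other one. The second unit expresses EBFP2 without a miRNA target and serves as an internal reference for delivery and expression. When miR-509-5p is active in transfected cells, mKate2 output is repressed relative to EBFP2, so the red-to-blue ratio reports miRNA activity.

The depositor notes that the repeated poly(A) elements make the plasmid inherently unstable. Small insertions flanking the puromycin coding region also distinguish the physical plasmid from the deposited sequence, reportedly without affecting puromycin selection.
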