Features (pLannotate 1.2.2; 28 found; start..end, strand, type, name):
     87..675     -  rep_origin     ori: high-copy-number ColE1/pMB1/pBR322/pUC origin of replication
    846..1706    -  CDS            AmpR: β-lactamase; bla; confers resistance to ampicillin, carbenicillin, and related antibiotics
   1707..1778    -  promoter       AmpR promoter: bla
   1857..2456    +  CDS            PuroR: puromycin N-acetyltransferase; pac from Streptomyces alboniger; confers resistance to puromycin
   2461..2541    +  CDS            HBB (fragment): HBB_PONPY - Experimental evidence at transcript level: Swiss-Prot protein existence level 2. Involved in oxygen transport from the lung to the various peripheral tissues. From Pongo pygmaeus (Bornean orangutan).
   2612..2667    +  polyA_signal   β-globin poly(A) signal: rabbit β-globin polyadenylation signal (Gil and Proudfoot, 1987)
   3646..3666    +  protein_bind   attB4: mutant version of attB; core recombination site for the Gateway® BP reaction BP Clonase™
   3734..3945    +  promoter       EF-1α core promoter: core promoter for human elongation factor EF-1α
   3946..4884    +  intron         EF-1α intron A: intron upstream of the start codon of human EF-1α
   4911..4931    +  protein_bind   attB1: mutant version of attB; core recombination site for the Gateway® BP reaction BP Clonase™
   4951..5646    +  CDS            mKate2: mKate2 is a basic (constitutively fluorescent) red fluorescent protein published in 2009, derived from Entacmaea quadricolor. It is reported to be a rapidly-maturing monomer with moderate acid sensitivity.
   5666..5690    -  protein_bind   attB2: mutant version of attB; recombination site for the Gateway® BP reaction BP Clonase™
   5830..5904    +  CDS            HBB (fragment): HBB_PONPY - Experimental evidence at transcript level: Swiss-Prot protein existence level 2. Involved in oxygen transport from the lung to the various peripheral tissues. From Pongo pygmaeus (Bornean orangutan).
   5975..6030    +  polyA_signal   β-globin poly(A) signal: rabbit β-globin polyadenylation signal (Gil and Proudfoot, 1987)
   6414..6439    +  misc_feature   SA: splice acceptor site
   7111..7131    +  protein_bind   attB4: mutant version of attB; core recombination site for the Gateway® BP reaction BP Clonase™
   7199..7410    +  promoter       EF-1α core promoter: core promoter for human elongation factor EF-1α
   7411..8349    +  intron         EF-1α intron A: intron upstream of the start codon of human EF-1α
   8376..8396    +  protein_bind   attB1: mutant version of attB; core recombination site for the Gateway® BP reaction BP Clonase™
   8407..9123    +  CDS            EBFP2: EBFP2 is a basic (constitutively fluorescent) blue fluorescent protein published in 2007, derived from Aequorea victoria. It is reported to be a rapidly-maturing monomer with moderate acid sensitivity.
   9131..9155    -  protein_bind   attB2: mutant version of attB; recombination site for the Gateway® BP reaction BP Clonase™
   9159..9239    +  CDS            HBB (fragment): HBB_PONPY - Experimental evidence at transcript level: Swiss-Prot protein existence level 2. Involved in oxygen transport from the lung to the various peripheral tissues. From Pongo pygmaeus (Bornean orangutan).
   9310..9365    +  polyA_signal   β-globin poly(A) signal: rabbit β-globin polyadenylation signal (Gil and Proudfoot, 1987)
   9748..9770    -  protein_bind   lac operator (fragment): The lac repressor binds to the lac operator to inhibit transcription in E. coli. This inhibition can be relieved by adding lactose or isopropyl-β-D-thiogalactopyranoside (IPTG). lac repressor encoded by lacI
   9774..9804    -  promoter       lac promoter: promoter for the E. coli lac operon
   9819..9840    -  protein_bind   CAP binding site: CAP binding activates transcription in the presence of cAMP. E. coli catabolite activator protein
   9853..9892    -  CDS            lacI (fragment): lac repressor; lacI; The lac repressor binds to the lac operator to inhibit transcription in E. coli. This inhibition can be relieved by adding lactose or isopropyl-β-D-thiogalactopyranoside (IPTG).
  10065..10874   +  CDS            KanR: aminoglycoside phosphotransferase; aph(3')-Ia; confers resistance to kanamycin in bacteria or G418 (Geneticin®) in eukaryotes
>Addgene plasmid #103591 | LSB-hsa-miR-509-5p | depositor full sequence | sequence record 196230 | Full Sequence
AATTGAGGGGATAACGCAGGAAAGAACATGTGAGCAAAAGGCCAGCAAAAGGCCAGGAACCGTAAAAAGG
CCGCGTTGCTGGCGTTTTTCCATAGGCTCCGCCCCCCTGACGAGCATCACAAAAATCGACGCTCAAGTCA
GAGGTGGCGAAACCCGACAGGACTATAAAGATACCAGGCGTTTCCCCCTGGAAGCTCCCTCGTGCGCTCT
CCTGTTCCGACCCTGCCGCTTACCGGATACCTGTCCGCCTTTCTCCCTTCGGGAAGCGTGGCGCTTTCTC
ATAGCTCACGCTGTAGGTATCTCAGTTCGGTGTAGGTCGTTCGCTCCAAGCTGGGCTGTGTGCACGAACC
CCCCGTTCAGCCCGACCGCTGCGCCTTATCCGGTAACTATCGTCTTGAGTCCAACCCGGTAAGACACGAC
TTATCGCCACTGGCAGCAGCCACTGGTAACAGGATTAGCAGAGCGAGGTATGTAGGCGGTGCTACAGAGT
TCTTGAAGTGGTGGCCTAACTACGGCTACACTAGAAGAACAGTATTTGGTATCTGCGCTCTGCTGAAGCC
AGTTACCTTCGGAAAAAGAGTTGGTAGCTCTTGATCCGGCAAACAAACCACCGCTGGTAGCGGTGGTTTT
TTTGTTTGCAAGCAGCAGATTACGCGCAGAAAAAAAGGATCTCAAGAAGATCCTTTGATCTTTTCTACGG
GGTCTGACGCTCAGTGGAACGAAAACTCACGTTAAGGGATTTTGGTCATGAGATTATCAAAAAGGATCTT
CACCTAGATCCTTTTAAATTAAAAATGAAGTTTTAAATCAATCTAAAGTATATATGAGTAAACTTGGTCT
GACAGTTACCAATGCTTAATCAGTGAGGCACCTATCTCAGCGATCTGTCTATTTCGTTCATCCATAGTTG
CCTGACTCCCCGTCGTGTAGATAACTACGATACGGGAGGGCTTACCATCTGGCCCCAGTGCTGCAATGAT
ACCGCGAGAACCACGCTCACCGGCTCCAGATTTATCAGCAATAAACCAGCCAGCCGGAAGGGCCGAGCGC
AGAAGTGGTCCTGCAACTTTATCCGCCTCCATCCAGTCTATTAATTGTTGCCGGGAAGCTAGAGTAAGTA
GTTCGCCAGTTAATAGTTTGCGCAACGTTGTTGCCATTGCTACAGGCATCGTGGTGTCACGCTCGTCGTT
TGGTATGGCTTCATTCAGCTCCGGTTCCCAACGATCAAGGCGAGTTACATGATCCCCCATGTTGTGCAAA
AAAGCGGTTAGCTCCTTCGGTCCTCCGATCGTTGTCAGAAGTAAGTTGGCCGCAGTGTTATCACTCATGG
TTATGGCAGCACTGCATAATTCTCTTACTGTCATGCCATCCGTAAGATGCTTTTCTGTGACTGGTGAGTA
CTCAACCAAGTCATTCTGAGAATAGTGTATGCGGCGACCGAGTTGCTCTTGCCCGGCGTCAATACGGGAT
AATACCGCGCCACATAGCAGAACTTTAAAAGTGCTCATCATTGGAAAACGTTCTTCGGGGCGAAAACTCT
CAAGGATCTTACCGCTGTTGAGATCCAGTTCGATGTAACCCACTCGTGCACCCAACTGATCTTCAGCATC
TTTTACTTTCACCAGCGTTTCTGGGTGAGCAAAAACAGGAAGGCAAAATGCCGCAAAAAAGGGAATAAGG
GCGACACGGAAATGTTGAATACTCATACTCTTCCTTTTTCAATATTATTGAAGCATTTATCAGGGTTATT
GTCTCATGAGCGGATACATATTTGAATGTAGCTCCGAATTTCTCGAGGGCTTGTCGACGACGGCGGTCTC
CGTCGTCAGGATCATGAATTCGACCCGCCTGCCACCATGACCGAGTACAAGCCCACGGTGCGCCTCGCCA
CCCGCGACGACGTCCCCCGGGCCGTACGCACCCTCGCCGCCGCGTTCGCCGACTACCCCGCCACGCGCCA
CACCGTCGACCCGGACCGCCACATCGAGCGGGTCACCGAGCTGCAAGAACTCTTCCTCACGCGCGTCGGG
CTCGACATCGGCAAGGTGTGGGTCGCGGACGACGGCGCCGCGGTGGCGGTCTGGACCACGCCGGAGAGCG
TCGAAGCGGGGGCGGTGTTCGCCGAGATCGGCCCGCGCATGGCCGAGTTGAGCGGTTCCCGGCTGGCCGC
GCAGCAACAGATGGAAGGCCTCCTGGCGCCGCACCGGCCCAAGGAGCCCGCGTGGTTCCTGGCCACCGTC
GGCGTCTCGCCCGACCACCAGGGCAAGGGTCTGGGCAGCGCCGTCGTGCTCCCCGGAGTGGAGGCGGCCG
AGCGCGCCGGGGTGCCCGCCTTCCTGGAGACATCCGCGCCCCGCAACCTCCCCTTCTACGAGCGGCTCGG
CTTCACCGTCACCGCCGACGTCGAGGTGCCCGAAGGACCGCGCACCTGGTGCATGACCCGCAAGCCCGGT
GCCTGATACGCGTGAATTCACTCCTCAGGTGCAGGCTGCCTATCAGAAGGTGGTGGCTGGTGTGGCCAAT
GCCCTGGCTCACAAATACCACTGAGATCTTTTTCCCTCTGCCAAAAATTATGGGGACATCATGAAGCCCC
TTGAGCATCTGACTTCTGGCTAATAAAGGAAATTTATTTTCATTGCAATAGTGTGTTGGAATTTTTTGTG
TCTCTCACTCGGAAGGACATATGGGAGGGCAAATCATTTAAAACATCAGAATGAGTATTTGGTTTAGAGT
TTGGCAACATATGCCCATATGCTGGCTGCCATGAACAAAGGTTGGCTATAAAGAGGTCATCAGTATATGA
AACAGCCCCCTGCTGTCCATTCCTTATTCCATAGAAAAGCCTTGACTTGAGGTTAGATTTTTTTTATATT
TTGTTTTGTGTTATTTTTTTCTTTAACATCCCTAAAATTTTCCTTACATGTTTTACTAGCCAGATTTTTC
CTCCTCTCCTGACTACTCCCAGTCATAGCTGTCCCTCTTCTCTTATGGAGATCCCTCGACCTGCAGCCCA
AGCTTGAATTCTCTAGAATTACCCTGTTATCCCTATGCTTGGTTTACCGAGCTCTTATTGGTTTTCAAAC
TTCATTGACTGTGCCCAACGCGCCTGGGAGCTCACGGGGACAGCCCCCCCCCAAAGCCCCCAGGGATGTA
ATTACGTCCCTCCCCCGCTAGGGGGCAGCAGCGAGCCGCCCGGGGCTCCGCTCCGGTCCGGCGCTCCCCC
CGCATCCCCGAGCCGGCAGCGTGCGGGGACAGCCCGGGCACGGGGAAGGTGGCACGGGATCGCTTTCCTC
TGAACGCTTCTCGCTGCTCTTTGAGCCTGCAGACACCTGGGGGGATACGGGGAAAAAGCTAGGCTGAAAG
ACCGGTTCTTAGAATGACACGCGCCTGGGAGCTCACGGGGACAGCCCCCCCCCAAAGCCCCCAGGGATGT
AATTACGTCCCTCCCCCGCTAGGGGGCAGCAGCGAGCCGCCCGGGGCTCCGCTCCGGTCCGGCGCTCCCC
CCGCATCCCCGAGCCGGCAGCGTGCGGGGACAGCCCGGGCACGGGGAAGGTGGCACGGGATCGCTTTCCT
CTGAACGCTTCTCGCTGCTCTTTGAGCCTGCAGACACCTGGGGGGATACGGGGAAAAAGCTAACTTCTGA
GACGACAACTTTGTATAGAAAAGTTGGCTCCGAATTCGCCCTTGACAGCAGAGATCCAGTTTGGTTAATT
AATTGGCTCCGGTGCCCGTCAGTGGGCAGAGCGCACATCGCCCACAGTCCCCGAGAAGTTGTGGGGAGGG
GTCGGCAATTGAACCGGTGCCTAGAGAAGGTGGCGCGGGGTAAACTGGGAAAGTGATGTCGTGTACTGGC
TCCGCCTTTTTCCCGAGGGTGGGGGAGAACCGTATATAAGTGCAGTAGTCGCCGTGAACGTTCTTTTTCG
CAACGGGTTTGCCGCCAGAACACAGGTAAGTGCCGTGTGTGGTTCCCGCGGGCCTGGCCTCTTTACGGGT
TATGGCCCTTGCGTGCCTTGAATTACTTCCACCTGGCTGCAGTACGTGATTCTTGATCCCGAGCTTCGGG
TTGGAAGTGGGTGGGAGAGTTCGAGGCCTTGCGCTTAAGGAGCCCCTTCGCCTCGTGCTTGAGTTGAGGC
CTGGCCTGGGCGCTGGGGCCGCCGCGTGCGAATCTGGTGGCACCTTCGCGCCTGTCTCGCTGCTTTCGAT
AAGTCTCTAGCCATTTAAAATTTTTGATGACCTGCTGCGACGCTTTTTTTCTGGCAAGATAGTCTTGTAA
ATGCGGGCCAAGATCTGCACACTGGTATTTCGGTTTTTGGGGCCGCGGGCGGCGACGGGGCCCGTGCGTC
CCAGCGCACATGTTCGGCGAGGCGGGGCCTGCGAGCGCGGCCACCGAGAATCGGACGGGGGTAGTCTCAA
GCTGGCCGGCCTGCTCTGGTGCCTGGCCTCGCGCCGCCGTGTATCGCCCCGCCCTGGGCGGCAAGGCTGG
CCCGGTCGGCACCAGTTGCGTGAGCGGAAAGATGGCCGCTTCCCGGCCCTGCTGCAGGGAGCTCAAAATG
GAGGACGCGGCGCTCGGGAGAGCGGGCGGGTGAGTCACCCACACAAAGGAAAAGGGCCTTTCCGTCCTCA
GCCGTCGCTTCATGTGACTCCACGGAGTACCGGGCGCCGTCCAGGCACCTCGATTAGTTCTCGAGCTTTT
GGAGTACGTCGTCTTTAGGTTGGGGGGAGGGGTTTTATGCGATGGAGTTTCCCCACACTGAGTGGGTGGA
GACTGAAGTTAGGCCAGCTTGGCACTTGATGTAATTCTCCTTGGAATTTGCCCTTTTTGAGTTTGGATCT
TGGTTCATTCTCAAGCCTCAGACAGTGGTTCAAAGTTTTTTTCTTCCATTTCAGGTGTCGTGAGAAGGGC
GAATTCGACCCAAGTTTGTACAAAAAAGCAGGCTGGATCCAGGTGCCACCATGGTGAGCGAGCTGATTAA
GGAGAACATGCACATGAAGCTGTACATGGAGGGCACCGTGAACAACCACCACTTCAAGTGCACATCCGAG
GGCGAAGGCAAGCCCTACGAGGGCACCCAGACCATGAGAATCAAGGCGGTCGAGGGCGGCCCTCTCCCCT
TCGCCTTCGACATCCTGGCTACCAGCTTCATGTACGGCAGCAAAACCTTCATCAACCACACCCAGGGCAT
CCCCGACTTCTTTAAGCAGTCCTTCCCCGAGGGCTTCACATGGGAGAGAGTCACCACATACGAAGATGGG
GGCGTGCTGACCGCTACCCAGGACACCAGCCTCCAGGACGGCTGCCTCATCTACAACGTCAAGATCAGAG
GGGTGAACTTCCCATCCAACGGCCCTGTGATGCAGAAGAAAACACTCGGCTGGGAGGCCTCCACCGAGAC
ACTGTACCCCGCTGACGGCGGCCTGGAAGGCAGAGCCGACATGGCCCTGAAGCTCGTGGGCGGGGGCCAC
CTGATCTGCAACCTTAAGACCACATACAGATCCAAGAAACCCGCTAAGAACCTCAAGATGCCCGGCGTCT
ACTATGTGGACAGGAGACTGGAAAGAATCAAGGAGGCCGACAAAGAGACATACGTCGAGCAGCACGAGGT
GGCTGTGGCCAGATACTGCGACCTCCCTAGCAAACTGGGGCACAAACTTAATTGAGAATTCTACCACCCA
GCTTTCTTGTACAAAGTGGTACGTCTCAAGACCAGAGGTCTCTGCTTTTGGCAGTTGATTGCCACTGTCT
GCAGTATGATTGCCACTGTCTGCAGTATGATTGCCACTGTCTGCAGTATGATTGCCACTGTCTGCAGTAC
AACCAGAAGAGACCTGTGCTTCACTCCTCAGGTGCAGGCTGCCTATCAGAAGGTGGTGGCTGGTGTGGCC
AATGCCCTGGCTCACAAATACCACTGAGATCTTTTTCCCTCTGCCAAAAATTATGGGGACATCATGAAGC
CCCTTGAGCATCTGACTTCTGGCTAATAAAGGAAATTTATTTTCATTGCAATAGTGTGTTGGAATTTTTT
GTGTCTCTCACTCGGAAGGACATATGGGAGGGCAAATCATTTAAAACATCAGAATGAGTATTTGGTTTAG
AGTTTGGCAACATATGCCCATATGCTGGCTGCCATGAACAAAGGTTGGCTATAAAGAGGTCATCAGTATA
TGAAACAGCCCCCTGCTGTCCATTCCTTATTCCATAGAAAAGCCTTGACTTGAGGTTAGATTTTTTTTAT
ATTTTGTTTTGTGTTATTTTTTTCTTTAACATCCCTAAAATTTTCCTTACATGTTTTACTAGCCAGATTT
TTCCTCCTCTCCTGACTACTCCCAGTCATAGCTGTCCCTCTTCTCTTATGGAGATCCCGAGCGGTGCGTT
TTTATGCTTGTAGTATTGTATAATGTTTTTAAGATCCAAGCTTCTGACCTCTTCTCTTCCTCCCACAGGG
CCTCGAGACAATTGCATCGATGGTACCAGTGAAAGTCTGCAATGAATTCGAGTTGGCGCGCCTGTCATTC
TAAATCTCTCTTTCAGCCTAAAGCTTTTTCCCCGTATCCCCCCAGGTGTCTGCAGGCTCAAAGAGCAGCG
AGAAGCGTTCAGAGGAAAGCGATCCCGTGCCACCTTCCCCGTGCCCGGGCTGTCCCCGCACGCTGCCGGC
TCGGGGATGCGGGGGGAGCGCCGGACCGGAGCGGAGCCCCGGGCGGCTCGCTGCTGCCCCCTAGCGGGGG
AGGGACGTAATTACATCCCTGGGGGCTTTGGGAGGGGGCTGTCCCCGTGAGCTCCCAGGCGCGCCTGTCA
TTCTAAATCTCTCTTTCAGCCTAAAGCTTTTTCCCCGTATCCCCCCAGGTGTCTGCAGGCTCAAAGAGCA
GCGAGAAGCGTTCAGAGGAAAGCGATCCCGTGCCACCTTCCCCGTGCCCGGGCTGTCCCCGCACGCTGCC
GGCTCGGGGATGCGGGGGGAGCGCCGGACCGGAGCGGAGCCCCGGGCGGCTCGCTGCTGCCCCCTAGCGG
GGGAGGGACGTAATTACATCCCTGGGGGCTTTGGGGGGGGGCTGTCCCCGTGAGCTCCCAGGCGCGCCAA
CTCGGTACCGTATCGATGTCGACGTTAACGCTAGTGATATCAACTTTGTATAGAAAAGTTGGCTCCGAAT
TCGCCCTTGACAGCAGAGATCCAGTTTGGTTAATTAATTGGCTCCGGTGCCCGTCAGTGGGCAGAGCGCA
CATCGCCCACAGTCCCCGAGAAGTTGTGGGGAGGGGTCGGCAATTGAACCGGTGCCTAGAGAAGGTGGCG
CGGGGTAAACTGGGAAAGTGATGTCGTGTACTGGCTCCGCCTTTTTCCCGAGGGTGGGGGAGAACCGTAT
ATAAGTGCAGTAGTCGCCGTGAACGTTCTTTTTCGCAACGGGTTTGCCGCCAGAACACAGGTAAGTGCCG
TGTGTGGTTCCCGCGGGCCTGGCCTCTTTACGGGTTATGGCCCTTGCGTGCCTTGAATTACTTCCACCTG
GCTGCAGTACGTGATTCTTGATCCCGAGCTTCGGGTTGGAAGTGGGTGGGAGAGTTCGAGGCCTTGCGCT
TAAGGAGCCCCTTCGCCTCGTGCTTGAGTTGAGGCCTGGCCTGGGCGCTGGGGCCGCCGCGTGCGAATCT
GGTGGCACCTTCGCGCCTGTCTCGCTGCTTTCGATAAGTCTCTAGCCATTTAAAATTTTTGATGACCTGC
TGCGACGCTTTTTTTCTGGCAAGATAGTCTTGTAAATGCGGGCCAAGATCTGCACACTGGTATTTCGGTT
TTTGGGGCCGCGGGCGGCGACGGGGCCCGTGCGTCCCAGCGCACATGTTCGGCGAGGCGGGGCCTGCGAG
CGCGGCCACCGAGAATCGGACGGGGGTAGTCTCAAGCTGGCCGGCCTGCTCTGGTGCCTGGCCTCGCGCC
GCCGTGTATCGCCCCGCCCTGGGCGGCAAGGCTGGCCCGGTCGGCACCAGTTGCGTGAGCGGAAAGATGG
CCGCTTCCCGGCCCTGCTGCAGGGAGCTCAAAATGGAGGACGCGGCGCTCGGGAGAGCGGGCGGGTGAGT
CACCCACACAAAGGAAAAGGGCCTTTCCGTCCTCAGCCGTCGCTTCATGTGACTCCACGGAGTACCGGGC
GCCGTCCAGGCACCTCGATTAGTTCTCGAGCTTTTGGAGTACGTCGTCTTTAGGTTGGGGGGAGGGGTTT
TATGCGATGGAGTTTCCCCACACTGAGTGGGTGGAGACTGAAGTTAGGCCAGCTTGGCACTTGATGTAAT
TCTCCTTGGAATTTGCCCTTTTTGAGTTTGGATCTTGGTTCATTCTCAAGCCTCAGACAGTGGTTCAAAG
TTTTTTTCTTCCATTTCAGGTGTCGTGAGAAGGGCGAATTCGACCCAAGTTTGTACAAAAAAGCAGGCTC
GCCACCATGGTGAGCAAGGGCGAGGAGCTGTTCACCGGGGTGGTGCCCATCCTGGTCGAGCTGGACGGCG
ACGTAAACGGCCACAAGTTCAGCGTGAGGGGCGAGGGCGAGGGCGATGCCACCAACGGCAAGCTGACCCT
GAAGTTCATCTGCACCACCGGCAAGCTGCCCGTGCCCTGGCCCACCCTCGTGACCACCCTGAGCCACGGC
GTGCAGTGCTTCGCCCGCTACCCCGACCACATGAAGCAGCACGACTTCTTCAAGTCCGCCATGCCCGAAG
GCTACGTCCAGGAGCGCACCATCTTCTTCAAGGACGACGGCACCTACAAGACCCGCGCCGAGGTGAAGTT
CGAGGGCGACACCCTAGTGAACCGCATCGAGCTGAAGGGCGTCGACTTCAAGGAGGACGGCAACATCCTG
GGGCACAAGCTGGAGTACAACTTCAACAGCCACAACATCTATATCATGGCCGTCAAGCAGAAGAACGGCA
TCAAGGTGAACTTCAAGATCCGCCACAACGTGGAGGACGGCAGCGTGCAGCTCGCCGACCACTACCAGCA
GAACACCCCCATCGGCGACGGCCCCGTGCTGCTGCCCGACAGCCACTACCTGAGCACCCAGTCCGTGCTG
AGCAAAGACCCCAACGAGAAGCGCGATCACATGGTCCTGCTGGAGTTCCGCACCGCCGCCGGGATCACTC
TCGGCATGGACGAGCTGTACAAGTAATACCACCCAGCTTTCTTGTACAAAGTGGTACGCGTGAATTCACT
CCTCAGGTGCAGGCTGCCTATCAGAAGGTGGTGGCTGGTGTGGCCAATGCCCTGGCTCACAAATACCACT
GAGATCTTTTTCCCTCTGCCAAAAATTATGGGGACATCATGAAGCCCCTTGAGCATCTGACTTCTGGCTA
ATAAAGGAAATTTATTTTCATTGCAATAGTGTGTTGGAATTTTTTGTGTCTCTCACTCGGAAGGACATAT
GGGAGGGCAAATCATTTAAAACATCAGAATGAGTATTTGGTTTAGAGTTTGGCAACATATGCCCATATGC
TGGCTGCCATGAACAAAGGTTGGCTATAAAGAGGTCATCAGTATATGAAACAGCCCCCTGCTGTCCATTC
CTTATTCCATAGAAAAGCCTTGACTTGAGGTTAGATTTTTTTTATATTTTGTTTTGTGTTATTTTTTTCT
TTAACATCCCTAAAATTTTCCTTACATGTTTTACTAGCCAGATTTTTCCTCCTCTCCTGACTACTCCCAG
TCATAGCTGTCCCTCTTCTCTTATGGAGATCCCTCGACCTGCAGCCCAAGCTTGGCGTAATCATGGTCAT
AGCTGTTTCCTGTGTGAAATTGTTATCCGCTCACAATTCCACACAACATACGAGCCGGAAGCATAAAGTG
TAAAGCCTGGGGTGCCTAATGAGTGAGCTAACTCACATTAATTGCGTTGCGCTCACTGCCCGCTTTCCAG
TCGGGAAACCTGTCGTGCCAGCGGATCGACAGTACTAAGCTTGGTCTAATACCCAATCTCTCGTCTTATC
CAGATGTTTTATACGCCTCTGGCCCGTGTCTCAAAATCTCTGATGTTACATTGCACAAGATAAAATAATA
TCATCATGAACAATAAAACTGTCTGCTTACATAAACAGTAATACAAGGGGTGTTATGAGCCATATTCAAC
GGGAAACGTCGAGGCCGCGATTAAATTCCAACATGGATGCTGATTTATATGGGTATAAATGGGCTCGCGA
TAATGTCGGGCAATCAGGTGCGACAATCTATCGCTTGTATGGGAAGCCCGATGCGCCAGAGTTGTTTCTG
AAACATGGCAAAGGTAGCGTTGCCAATGATGTTACAGATGAGATGGTCAGACTAAACTGGCTGACGGAAT
TTATGCCTCTTCCGACCATCAAGCATTTTATCCGTACTCCTGATGATGCATGGTTACTCACCACTGCGAT
CCCCGGAAAAACAGCATTCCAGGTATTAGAAGAATATCCTGATTCAGGTGAAAATATTGTTGATGCGCTG
GCAGTGTTCCTGCGCCGGTTGCATTCGATTCCTGTTTGTAATTGTCCTTTTAACAGCGATCGCGTATTTC
GTCTCGCTCAGGCGCAATCACGAATGAATAACGGTTTGGTTGATGCGAGTGATTTTGATGACGAGCGTAA
TGGCTGGCCTGTTGAACAAGTCTGGAAAGAAATGCATAAACTTTTGCCATTCTCACCGGATTCAGTCGTC
ACTCATGGTGATTTCTCACTTGATAACCTTATTTTTGACGAGGGGAAATTAATAGGTTGTATTGATGTTG
GACGAGTCGGAATCGCAGACCGATACCAGGATCTTGCCATCCTATGGAACTGCCTCGGTGAGTTTTCTCC
TTCATTACAGAAACGGCTTTTTCAAAAATATGGTATTGATAATCCTGATATGAATAAATTGCAGTTTCAT
TTGATGCTCGATGAGTTTTTCTAATCAGAATTGGTTAATTGGTTGTAACACTGGCAGAGCATTACGCTGA
CTTGACGGGACGGCGCAAGCTCATGACCAAAATCCCTTAACGTGAGTTACGCGTCGTTCCACTGAGCGTC
AGAGGTATCACTAGTATTACAGAGGTAAGTTATAACAGTCGCCTAACCC
