>Addgene plasmid #103591 | LSB-hsa-miR-509-5p | depositor partial sequence | sequence record 196231 | hsa-miR-509-5p target
TGATTGCCACTGTCTGCAGTA
