>Addgene plasmid #103591 | LSB-hsa-miR-509-5p | addgene partial sequence | sequence record 226551 | mKate2-F 5'-ACCCGCTAAGAACCTCAAGA-3'
AGGAGGCCGACAAAGAGACATACGTCGAGCAGCACGAGGTGGCTGTGGCCAGATACTGCGACCTCCCTAG
CAAACTGGGGCACAAACTTAATTGAGAATTCTACCACCCAGCTTTCTTGTACAAAGTGGTACGTCTCAAG
ACCAGAGGTCTCTGCTTTTGGCAGTTGATTGCCACTGTCTGCAGTATGATTGCCACTGTCTGCAGTATGA
TTGCCACTGTCTGCAGTATGATTGCCACTGTCTGCAGTACAACCAGAAGAGACCTGTGCTTCACTCCTCA
